Addgene plasmid #38131: pEGFP-N1-MITF-M
Depositing lab: Shawn Ferguson. Depositing organization: Yale University. Publication: The Transcription Factor TFEB Links mTORC1 Signaling to Transcriptional Control of Lysosome Homeostasis. Roczniak-Ferguson A, Petit CS, Froehlich F, Qian S, Ky J, Angarola B, Walther TC, Ferguson SM. Sci Signal. 2012 Jun 12;5(228):ra42. 10.1126/scisignal.2002790 PubMed 22692423.
Backbone
  Vector backbone: pEGFP-N1
  Backbone manufacturer: Clontech
  Backbone size w/o insert (bp): 4733
  Total vector size (bp): 5963
  Vector type: Mammalian Expression
  Selectable markers: Neomycin (select with G418)
Growth in bacteria
  Bacterial resistance: Kanamycin, 50 μg/mL
  Growth temperature: 37°C
  Growth strain: DH5alpha
  Copy number: Unknown
Gene/Insert
  Gene/Insert name: MITF-M (alt names: microphthalmia transcription factor, M variant; MITF variant 5)
  Species: H. sapiens (human)
  Insert size (bp): 1247
  Mutation: deleted stop codon
  GenBank ID: NM_198158.2
  Entrez Gene: MITF (a.k.a. CMM8, COMMAD, MI, MITF-A, WS2, WS2A, bHLHe32)
  Promoter: CMV
  Tag / fusion protein: EGFP (C terminal on insert)
  Cloning method: Restriction Enzyme; 5′ cloning site HindIII (unknown if destroyed); 3′ cloning site KpnI (unknown if destroyed)
  Sequencing primers: 5′ CGCAAATGGGCGGTAGGCGTG; 3′ CGTCGCCGTCCAGCTCGACCAG
Terms and licenses: Academic/Nonprofit Terms; Industry Terms: Not Available to Industry
Depositor comments: Please note that while MITF isoforms 4 and 5 can both be referred to as MITF-M, this construct contains MITF isoform 5.
How to cite: pEGFP-N1-MITF-M was a gift from Shawn Ferguson (Addgene plasmid # 38131 ; http://n2t.net/addgene:38131 ; RRID:Addgene_38131)
