[The description below was written by a language model from this plasmid's Addgene catalogue record and pLannotate feature annotations shown in this document.]
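Description:
pEGFP-N1-MITF-M is a mammalian expression plasmid of 5,963 bp built on the Clontech pEGFP-N1 backbone, encoding the human microphthalmia-associated transcription factor (MITF) fused at its C terminus to EGFP. The insert is the M variant of MITF; the depositor notes that although isoforms 4 and 5 are both sometimes called MITF-M, this construct carries isoform 5. It was cloned between the HindIII and KpnI sites of the multiple cloning site, and its stop codon was deleted so that translation continues through the short remaining polylinker into the EGFP coding sequence. Transcription is driven by the human cytomegalovirus immediate early enhancer and promoter and terminated by the SV40 polyadenylation signal downstream of EGFP.

The plasmid replicates in E. coli from a high-copy ColE1/pUC-type origin and also carries an f1 phage origin for single-stranded DNA production. A single Tn5 aminoglycoside phosphotransferase gene (NeoR/KanR) serves as a dual-host marker. A bacterial bla-type promoter expresses it for kanamycin selection in bacteria, while the adjacent SV40 enhancer/early promoter and an HSV TK polyadenylation signal allow G418 selection of stably transfected mammalian cells. The short large T antigen, ble and bGH poly(A) fragments called in the annotation appear to be partial matches in backbone sequence rather than functional elements.

MITF is a basic helix-loop-helix transcription factor that binds M-box and E-box motifs and regulates melanocyte genes such as tyrosinase. The fluorescent fusion allows the protein's expression and subcellular localisation to be followed in transfected cells. The associated publication concerns mTORC1 signalling and transcriptional control of lysosome homeostasis by the related factor TFEB, though the record does not spell out the specific experiments for which this construct was used.
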