Features (pLannotate 1.2.2; 16 found; start..end, strand, type, name):
     61..364     +  enhancer       CMV enhancer: human cytomegalovirus immediate early enhancer
    365..568     +  promoter       CMV promoter: human cytomegalovirus (CMV) immediate early promoter
    591..627     +  misc_feature   MCS (fragment): multiple cloning site
    664..1872    +  CDS            MITF (fragment): MITF_HUMAN - Also known as BHLHE32. Experimental evidence at protein level: Swiss-Prot protein existence level 1. Transcription factor that regulates the expression of genes with essential roles in cell differentiation, proliferation and survival. Binds to M-boxes (5'-TCATGTG-3') and symmetrical DNA sequences (E-boxes) (5'-CACGTG-3') found in the promoters of target genes, such as BCL2 and tyrosinase (TYR). Plays an important role in melanocyte development by regulating the expression of tyrosinase (TYR) and tyrosinase-related protein 1 (TYRP1). Plays a critical role in the differentiation of
   1873..1901    +  misc_feature   MCS (fragment): multiple cloning site
   1909..2628    +  CDS            EGFP: the original enhanced GFP (Yang et al., 1996) mammalian codon-optimized
   2645..2728    +  CDS            large T antigen (fragment): large T antigen from SV40 (simian virus 40)
   2751..2872    +  polyA_signal   SV40 poly(A) signal: SV40 polyadenylation signal
   2906..3334    -  rep_origin     f1 ori (sequence partly withheld): f1 bacteriophage origin of replication; arrow indicates direction of (+) strand synthesis
   3361..3465    +  promoter       AmpR promoter: bla
   3467..3824    +  promoter       SV40 promoter: SV40 enhancer and early promoter
   3859..4653    +  CDS            NeoR/KanR: aminoglycoside phosphotransferase from Tn5; aph(3')-II (or nptII); confers resistance to neomycin, kanamycin, and G418 (Geneticin®)
   4674..4826    +  CDS            ble (fragment): BLE_KLEPN - Experimental evidence at protein level: Swiss-Prot protein existence level 1. Binding protein with a strong affinity to the bleomycin family of antibiotics. Binds to CL990; an antimitotic-antibiotic compound. From Klebsiella pneumoniae.
   4885..4932    +  polyA_signal   HSV TK poly(A) signal: herpes simplex virus thymidine kinase polyadenylation signal (Cole and Stacy, 1985)
   5023..5039    -  polyA_signal   bGH poly(A) signal (fragment): bovine growth hormone polyadenylation signal
   5261..5849    +  rep_origin     ori: high-copy-number ColE1/pMB1/pBR322/pUC origin of replication
>Addgene plasmid #38131 | pEGFP-N1-MITF-M | depositor full sequence | sequence record 48237 | pEGFP-N1-MITF-M sequence 5963 bps
TAGTTATTAATAGTAATCAATTACGGGGTCATTAGTTCATAGCCCATATATGGAGTTCCGCGTTACATAA
CTTACGGTAAATGGCCCGCCTGGCTGACCGCCCAACGACCCCCGCCCATTGACGTCAATAATGACGTATG
TTCCCATAGTAACGCCAATAGGGACTTTCCATTGACGTCAATGGGTGGAGTATTTACGGTAAACTGCCCA
CTTGGCAGTACATCAAGTGTATCATATGCCAAGTACGCCCCCTATTGACGTCAATGACGGTAAATGGCCC
GCCTGGCATTATGCCCAGTACATGACCTTATGGGACTTTCCTACTTGGCAGTACATCTACGTATTAGTCA
TCGCTATTACCATGGTGATGCGGTTTTGGCAGTACATCAATGGGCGTGGATAGCGGTTTGACTCACGGGG
ATTTCCAAGTCTCCACCCCATTGACGTCAATGGGAGTTTGTTTTGGCACCAAAATCAACGGGACTTTCCA
AAATGTCGTAACAACTCCGCCCCATTGACGCAAATGGGCGGTAGGCGTGTACGGTGGGAGGTCTATATAA
GCAGAGCTGGTTTAGTGAACCGTCAGATCCGCTAGCGCTACCGGACTCAGATCTCGAGCTCAAGCTTGAC
ACCATGCTGGAAATGCTAGAATATAATCACTATCAGGTGCAGACCCACCTCGAAAACCCCACCAAGTACC
ACATACAGCAAGCCCAACGGCAGCAGGTAAAGCAGTACCTTTCTACCACTTTAGCAAATAAACATGCCAA
CCAAGTCCTGAGCTTGCCATGTCCAAACCAGCCTGGCGATCATGTCATGCCACCGGTGCCGGGGAGCAGC
GCACCCAACAGCCCCATGGCTATGCTTACGCTTAACTCCAACTGTGAAAAAGAGGGATTTTATAAGTTTG
AAGAGCAAAACAGGGCAGAGAGCGAGTGCCCAGGCATGAACACACATTCACGAGCGTCCTGTATGCAGAT
GGATGATGTAATCGATGACATCATTAGCCTAGAATCAAGTTATAATGAGGAAATCTTGGGCTTGATGGAT
CCTGCTTTGCAAATGGCAAATACGTTGCCTGTCTCGGGAAACTTGATTGATCTTTATGGAAACCAAGGTC
TGCCCCCACCAGGCCTCACCATCAGCAACTCCTGTCCAGCCAACCTTCCCAACATAAAAAGGGAGCTCAC
AGAGTCTGAAGCAAGAGCACTGGCCAAAGAGAGGCAGAAAAAGGACAATCACAACCTGATTGAACGAAGA
AGAAGATTTAACATAAATGACCGCATTAAAGAACTAGGTACTTTGATTCCCAAGTCAAATGATCCAGACA
TGCGCTGGAACAAGGGAACCATCTTAAAAGCATCCGTGGACTATATCCGAAAGTTGCAACGAGAACAGCA
ACGCGCAAAAGAACTTGAAAACCGACAGAAGAAACTGGAGCACGCCAACCGGCATTTGTTGCTCAGAATA
CAGGAACTTGAAATGCAGGCTCGAGCTCATGGACTTTCCCTTATTCCATCCACGGGTCTCTGCTCTCCAG
ATTTGGTGAATCGGATCATCAAGCAAGAACCCGTTCTTGAGAACTGCAGCCAAGACCTCCTTCAGCATCA
TGCAGACCTAACCTGTACAACAACTCTCGATCTCACGGATGGCACCATCACCTTCAACAACAACCTCGGA
ACTGGGACTGAGGCCAACCAAGCCTATAGTGTCCCCACAAAAATGGGATCCAAACTGGAAGACATCCTGA
TGGACGACACCCTTTCTCCCGTCGGTGTCACTGATCCACTCCTTTCCTCAGTGTCCCCCGGAGCTTCCAA
AACAAGCAGCCGGAGGAGCAGTATGAGCATGGAAGAGACGGAGCACACTTGTACGGTACCGCGGGCCCGG
GATCCACCGGTCGCCACCATGGTGAGCAAGGGCGAGGAGCTGTTCACCGGGGTGGTGCCCATCCTGGTCG
AGCTGGACGGCGACGTAAACGGCCACAAGTTCAGCGTGTCCGGCGAGGGCGAGGGCGATGCCACCTACGG
CAAGCTGACCCTGAAGTTCATCTGCACCACCGGCAAGCTGCCCGTGCCCTGGCCCACCCTCGTGACCACC
CTGACCTACGGCGTGCAGTGCTTCAGCCGCTACCCCGACCACATGAAGCAGCACGACTTCTTCAAGTCCG
CCATGCCCGAAGGCTACGTCCAGGAGCGCACCATCTTCTTCAAGGACGACGGCAACTACAAGACCCGCGC
CGAGGTGAAGTTCGAGGGCGACACCCTGGTGAACCGCATCGAGCTGAAGGGCATCGACTTCAAGGAGGAC
GGCAACATCCTGGGGCACAAGCTGGAGTACAACTACAACAGCCACAACGTCTATATCATGGCCGACAAGC
AGAAGAACGGCATCAAGGTGAACTTCAAGATCCGCCACAACATCGAGGACGGCAGCGTGCAGCTCGCCGA
CCACTACCAGCAGAACACCCCCATCGGCGACGGCCCCGTGCTGCTGCCCGACAACCACTACCTGAGCACC
CAGTCCGCCCTGAGCAAAGACCCCAACGAGAAGCGCGATCACATGGTCCTGCTGGAGTTCGTGACCGCCG
CCGGGATCACTCTCGGCATGGACGAGCTGTACAAGTAAAGCGGCCGCGACTCTAGATCATAATCAGCCAT
ACCACATTTGTAGAGGTTTTACTTGCTTTAAAAAACCTCCCACACCTCCCCCTGAACCTGAAACATAAAA
TGAATGCAATTGTTGTTGTTAACTTGTTTATTGCAGCTTATAATGGTTACAAATAAAGCAATAGCATCAC
AAATTTCACAAATAAAGCATTTTTTTCACTGCATTCTAGTTGTGGTTTGTCCAAACTCATCAATGTATCT
TAAGGCGTAAATTGTAAGCGTTAATATTTTGTTAAAATTCGCGTTAAATTTTTGTTAAATCAGCTCATTT
TTTAACCAATAGGCCGAAATCGGCAAAATCCCTTATAAATCAAAAGAATAGACCGAGATAGGGT
[37 nt withheld, positions 3005-3041]
AAAGAACGTGGACTCCAACGTCAAAGG
[49 nt withheld, positions 3069-3117]
T
[91 nt withheld, positions 3119-3209]
G
[124 nt withheld, positions 3211-3334]
CAGGTGGCACTTTTCGGGGAAATGTGCGCGGAACCCCTATTTGTTTATTTTTCTAAATACATTCAAATAT
GTATCCGCTCATGAGACAATAACCCTGATAAATGCTTCAATAATATTGAAAAAGGAAGAGTCCTGAGGCG
GAAAGAACCAGCTGTGGAATGTGTGTCAGTTAGGGTGTGGAAAGTCCCCAGGCTCCCCAGCAGGCAGAAG
TATGCAAAGCATGCATCTCAATTAGTCAGCAACCAGGTGTGGAAAGTCCCCAGGCTCCCCAGCAGGCAGA
AGTATGCAAAGCATGCATCTCAATTAGTCAGCAACCATAGTCCCGCCCCTAACTCCGCCCATCCCGCCCC
TAACTCCGCCCAGTTCCGCCCATTCTCCGCCCCATGGCTGACTAATTTTTTTTATTTATGCAGAGGCCGA
GGCCGCCTCGGCCTCTGAGCTATTCCAGAAGTAGTGAGGAGGCTTTTTTGGAGGCCTAGGCTTTTGCAAA
GATCGATCAAGAGACAGGATGAGGATCGTTTCGCATGATTGAACAAGATGGATTGCACGCAGGTTCTCCG
GCCGCTTGGGTGGAGAGGCTATTCGGCTATGACTGGGCACAACAGACAATCGGCTGCTCTGATGCCGCCG
TGTTCCGGCTGTCAGCGCAGGGGCGCCCGGTTCTTTTTGTCAAGACCGACCTGTCCGGTGCCCTGAATGA
ACTGCAAGACGAGGCAGCGCGGCTATCGTGGCTGGCCACGACGGGCGTTCCTTGCGCAGCTGTGCTCGAC
GTTGTCACTGAAGCGGGAAGGGACTGGCTGCTATTGGGCGAAGTGCCGGGGCAGGATCTCCTGTCATCTC
ACCTTGCTCCTGCCGAGAAAGTATCCATCATGGCTGATGCAATGCGGCGGCTGCATACGCTTGATCCGGC
TACCTGCCCATTCGACCACCAAGCGAAACATCGCATCGAGCGAGCACGTACTCGGATGGAAGCCGGTCTT
GTCGATCAGGATGATCTGGACGAAGAGCATCAGGGGCTCGCGCCAGCCGAACTGTTCGCCAGGCTCAAGG
CGAGCATGCCCGACGGCGAGGATCTCGTCGTGACCCATGGCGATGCCTGCTTGCCGAATATCATGGTGGA
AAATGGCCGCTTTTCTGGATTCATCGACTGTGGCCGGCTGGGTGTGGCGGACCGCTATCAGGACATAGCG
TTGGCTACCCGTGATATTGCTGAAGAGCTTGGCGGCGAATGGGCTGACCGCTTCCTCGTGCTTTACGGTA
TCGCCGCTCCCGATTCGCAGCGCATCGCCTTCTATCGCCTTCTTGACGAGTTCTTCTGAGCGGGACTCTG
GGGTTCGAAATGACCGACCAAGCGACGCCCAACCTGCCATCACGAGATTTCGATTCCACCGCCGCCTTCT
ATGAAAGGTTGGGCTTCGGAATCGTTTTCCGGGACGCCGGCTGGATGATCCTCCAGCGCGGGGATCTCAT
GCTGGAGTTCTTCGCCCACCCTAGGGGGAGGCTAACTGAAACACGGAAGGAGACAATACCGGAAGGAACC
CGCGCTATGACGGCAATAAAAAGACAGAATAAAACGCACGGTGTTGGGTCGTTTGTTCATAAACGCGGGG
TTCGGTCCCAGGGCTGGCACTCTGTCGATACCCCACCGAGACCCCATTGGGGCCAATACGCCCGCGTTTC
TTCCTTTTCCCCACCCCACCCCCCAAGTTCGGGTGAAGGCCCAGGGCTCGCAGCCAACGTCGGGGCGGCA
GGCCCTGCCATAGCCTCAGGTTACTCATATATACTTTAGATTGATTTAAAACTTCATTTTTAATTTAAAA
GGATCTAGGTGAAGATCCTTTTTGATAATCTCATGACCAAAATCCCTTAACGTGAGTTTTCGTTCCACTG
AGCGTCAGACCCCGTAGAAAAGATCAAAGGATCTTCTTGAGATCCTTTTTTTCTGCGCGTAATCTGCTGC
TTGCAAACAAAAAAACCACCGCTACCAGCGGTGGTTTGTTTGCCGGATCAAGAGCTACCAACTCTTTTTC
CGAAGGTAACTGGCTTCAGCAGAGCGCAGATACCAAATACTGTCCTTCTAGTGTAGCCGTAGTTAGGCCA
CCACTTCAAGAACTCTGTAGCACCGCCTACATACCTCGCTCTGCTAATCCTGTTACCAGTGGCTGCTGCC
AGTGGCGATAAGTCGTGTCTTACCGGGTTGGACTCAAGACGATAGTTACCGGATAAGGCGCAGCGGTCGG
GCTGAACGGGGGGTTCGTGCACACAGCCCAGCTTGGAGCGAACGACCTACACCGAACTGAGATACCTACA
GCGTGAGCTATGAGAAAGCGCCACGCTTCCCGAAGGGAGAAAGGCGGACAGGTATCCGGTAAGCGGCAGG
GTCGGAACAGGAGAGCGCACGAGGGAGCTTCCAGGGGGAAACGCCTGGTATCTTTATAGTCCTGTCGGGT
TTCGCCACCTCTGACTTGAGCGTCGATTTTTGTGATGCTCGTCAGGGGGGCGGAGCCTATGGAAAAACGC
CAGCAACGCGGCCTTTTTACGGTTCCTGGCCTTTTGCTGGCCTTTTGCTCACATGTTCTTTCCTGCGTTA
TCCCCTGATTCTGTGGATAACCGTATTACCGCCATGCAT
