>Addgene plasmid #38131 | pEGFP-N1-MITF-M | addgene partial sequence | sequence record 49526 | EGFP_N
CTCGCCCTTGCTCACCATGGTGGCGACCGGTGGATCCCGGGCCCGCGGTACCGTACAAGTGTGCTCCGTC
TCTTCCATGCTCATACTGCTCCTCCGGCTGCTTGTTTTGGAAGCTCCGGGGGACACTGAGGAAAGGAGTG
GATCAGTGACACCGACGGGAGAAAGGGTGTCGTCCATCAGGATGTCTTCCAGTTTGGATCCCATTTTTGT
GGGGACACTATAGGCTTGGTTGGCCTCAGTCCCAGTTCCGAGGTTGTTGTTGAAGGTGATGGTGCCATCC
GTGAGATCGAGAGTTGTTGTACAGGTTAGGTCTGCATGATGCTGAAGGAGGTCTTGGCTGCAGTTCTCAA
GAACGGGTTCTTGCTTGATGATCCGATTCACCAAATCTGGAGAGCAGAGACCCGTGGATGGAATAAGGGA
AAGTCCATGAGCTCGAGCCTGCATTTCAAGTTCCTGTATTCTGAGCAACAAATGCCGGTTGGCGTGCTCC
AGTTTCTTCTGTCGGTTTTCAAGTTCTTTTGCGCGTTGCTGTTCTCGTTGCAACTTTCGGATATAGTCCA
CGGATGCTTTTAAGATGGTTCCCTTGTTCCAGCGCATGTCTGGATCATTTGACTTG
