>Addgene plasmid #38131 | pEGFP-N1-MITF-M | addgene partial sequence | sequence record 50615 | CMV-F 5'-CGCAAATGGGCGGTAGGCGTG-3'
AGCAGAGCTGGTTTAGTGAACCGTCAGATCCGCTAGCGCTACCGGACTCAGATCTCGAGCTCAAGCTTGA
CACCATGCTGGAAATGCTAGAATATAATCACTATCAGGTGCAGACCCACCTCGAAAACCCCACCAAGTAC
CACATACAGCAAGCCCAACGGCAGCAGGTAAAGCAGTACCTTTCTACCACTTTAGCAAATAAACATGCCA
ACCAAGTCCTGAGCTTGCCATGTCCAAACCAGCCTGGCGATCATGTCATGCCACCGGTGCCGGGGAGCAG
CGCACCCAACAGCCCCATGGCTATGCTTACGCTTAACTCCAACTGTGAAAAAGAGGGATTTTATAAGTTT
GAAGAGCAAAACAGGGCAGAGAGCGAGTGCCCAGGCATGAACACACATTCACGAGCGTCCTGTATGCAGA
TGGATGATGTAATCGATGACATCATTAGCCTAGAATCAAGTTATAATGAGGAAATCTTGGGCTTGATGGA
TCCTGCTTTGCAAATGGCAAATACGTTGCCTGTCTCGGGAAACTTGATTGATCTTTATGGAAACCAAGGT
CTGCCCCCACCAGGCCTCACCATCAGCAACTCCTGTCCAGCCAACCTTCCCAACATAAAAAGGGAGCTCA
CAGAGTCTGAAGCAAGAGCACTGGCCAAAGAGAGGCAGAAAAAGGACAATCACAACCTGATTGAACGAAG
AAGAAGATTTAACATAAATGACCGCATTAAAGAACTAGGTACTTTGATTCCCAAGTCAAATGATCCAGAC
ATGCGCTGGAACAAGGGAACCATCTTAAAAGCATCCGTGGACTATATCCGAAAGTTGCAACGAGAACAGC
AACGCGCAAAAGAACTTGAAAACCGACAGAA
